Addgene plasmid #238407: eEML006
Purpose: GFPmut3 constitutive Golden Gate construct
Depositing lab: Richard Murray. Depositing organization: California Institute of Technology. Publication: A DNA Part Library for Reliable Engineering of the Emerging Model Nematode Symbiotic Bacterium Xenorhabdus griffiniae HGB2511. Larsson EM, Wang OY, Murray RM. ACS Synth Biol. 2025 Oct 17;14(10):4122-4126. doi: 10.1021/acssynbio.5c00414. Epub 2025 Sep 25. PubMed 40998411.
Backbone
  Vector backbone: EML002
  Vector type: Bacterial Expression
Growth in bacteria
  Bacterial resistance: Ampicillin and Streptomycin, 100 & 50 μg/mL
  Growth temperature: 37°C
  Growth strain: pir2+
  Copy number: Low Copy
Gene/Insert
  Gene/Insert name: UNS1-P6d-U3d-C7d-t0-UNSX
  Species: Synthetic
  Cloning method: Gibson Cloning
Terms and licenses: Academic/Nonprofit Terms; Industry Terms: Not Available to Industry
Depositor comments: Please visit https://doi.org/10.1101/2025.06.09.658710 for bioRxiv preprint.
How to cite: eEML006 was a gift from Richard Murray (Addgene plasmid # 238407 ; http://n2t.net/addgene:238407 ; RRID:Addgene_238407)
