[The description below was written by a language model from this plasmid's Addgene catalogue record and pLannotate feature annotations shown in this document.]
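Description:
eEML006 is a bacterial expression plasmid built on the EML002 backbone, carrying a constitutive GFPmut3 reporter cassette as part of a DNA part library developed for engineering the nematode-symbiotic bacterium Xenorhabdus griffiniae. The feature table shows the architecture of a mobilisable mini-Tn7 delivery vector. Replication depends on an R6K γ origin, which requires the pi initiator protein, consistent with propagation in a pir+ host at low copy. Only a fragment of a ColE1/pUC-type origin is annotated. An incP oriT with traJ and a traI fragment allows conjugative transfer from a suitable donor strain. Because the R6K origin does not function in recipients lacking pi, the plasmid would be expected to act as a suicide vector there, although the record does not state this explicitly. An ampicillin resistance gene (bla) with its promoter sits on the backbone, outside the transposon ends.

Between the Tn7L and Tn7R ends lie the selectable marker and the payload. The marker is aadA, conferring streptomycin and spectinomycin resistance. It is flanked by short remnants of integron-type sequences (fragments of aacC1, an integrase, qacE and a Tn903 protein) that appear to be cloning carry-over. The insert, recorded as UNS1-P6d-U3d-C7d-t0-UNSX, comprises a promoter part, a 5′ UTR/RBS part and a coding part followed by the phage lambda t0 terminator, framed by unique nucleotide sequences used for assembly. The promoter region partially matches the strong constitutive J23119. The automated annotation labels the fluorescent protein ORF "hfriFP", whereas the catalogue purpose identifies it as GFPmut3. The construct provides a constitutive green fluorescence readout, and the Tn7 ends imply chromosomal insertion, which would need Tn7 transposase supplied separately, since none is annotated here.
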