Features (pLannotate 1.2.2; 19 found; start..end, strand, type, name):
    171..1031    -  CDS            AmpR: β-lactamase; bla; confers resistance to ampicillin, carbenicillin, and related antibiotics
   1032..1136    -  promoter       AmpR promoter: bla
   1210..1375    +  mobile_element Tn7L: mini-Tn7 element (left end of the Tn7 transposon) Tn7
   1503..1559    +  CDS            GmR (fragment): gentamycin acetyltransferase; aacC1; confers resistance to gentamycin
   1566..2357    +  CDS            SmR: aminoglycoside adenylyltransferase (Murphy, 1985); aadA; confers resistance to spectinomycin and streptomycin
   2498..2644    +  CDS            TRA2_ECOLX (fragment): Protein predicted: Swiss-Prot protein existence level 4. Required for transposition of transposon Tn903. From Escherichia coli.
   2826..3398    -  CDS            int (fragment) (sequence partly withheld): INT2_ECOLX - Protein inferred from homology: Swiss-Prot protein existence level 3. Putative integrase believed to be involved in the insertion of antibiotic resistance genes into plasmids and transposons. From Escherichia coli.
   3647..3736    +  CDS            qacE (fragment): QACE_ECOLX - Protein inferred from homology: Swiss-Prot protein existence level 3. Multidrug exporter. Is implicated for the resistance to bacteriocidal quaternary ammonium compounds. From Escherichia coli.
   3907..3924    +  misc_feature   MCS (fragment): pUC18/19 multiple cloning site
   3924..4001    -  promoter       AmpR promoter (fragment): bla
   4154..4178    +  promoter       J23119(SpeI) promoter (fragment): bacterial promoter (Registry of Standard Biological Parts BBa J23119) modified to end with an SpeI site
   4218..4931    +  CDS            hfriFP: hfriFP is a fluorescent protein published in 2013, derived from Herbaspirillum frisingense.
   4942..5036    +  terminator     lambda t0 terminator: transcription terminator from phage lambda
   5161..5359    +  mobile_element Tn7R (fragment): mini-Tn7 element (right end of the Tn7 transposon) Tn7
   5441..5829    -  rep_origin     R6K γ ori: γ replication origin from E. coli plasmid R6K; requires the R6K initiator protein pi for replication
   5869..5961    -  CDS            traI (fragment): TRAI6_ECOLX - Experimental evidence at protein level: Swiss-Prot protein existence level 1. The initiation process of transfer DNA synthesis requires the interaction of at least three plasmid-specific components (TraH, I, and J) at the transfer origin resulting in the assembly of a specialised nucleoprotein complex - the relaxosome. Site- and strand-specific cleavage at the transfer origin is dependent on TraI and TraJ. From Escherichia coli.
   5999..6370    -  CDS            traJ: oriT-recognizing protein; traJ
   6403..6512    -  oriT           oriT: incP origin of transfer
   6647..7051    -  rep_origin     ori (fragment): high-copy-number ColE1/pMB1/pBR322/pUC origin of replication
>Addgene plasmid #238407 | eEML006 | addgene full sequence | sequence record 492374 | Addgene NGS Result
GAAGATCCTTTGATCTTTTCTACGGGGTCTGACGCTCAGTGGAACGAAAACTCACGTTAAGGGATTTTGG
TCATGAGATTATCAAAAAGGATCTTCACCTAGATCCTTTTAAATTAAAAATGAAGTTTTAAATCAATCTA
AAGTATATATGAGTAAACTTGGTCTGACAGTTACCAATGCTTAATCAGTGAGGCACCTATCTCAGCGATC
TGTCTATTTCGTTCATCCATAGTTGCCTGACTCCCCGTCGTGTAGATAACTACGATACGGGAGGGCTTAC
CATCTGGCCCCAGTGCTGCAATGATACCGCGAGACCCACGCTCACCGGCTCCAGATTTATCAGCAATAAA
CCAGCCAGCCGGAAGGGCCGAGCGCAGAAGTGGTCCTGCAACTTTATCCGCCTCCATCCAGTCTATTAAT
TGTTGCCGGGAAGCTAGAGTAAGTAGTTCGCCAGTTAATAGTTTGCGCAACGTTGTTGCCATTGCTACAG
GCATCGTGGTGTCACGCTCGTCGTTTGGTATGGCTTCATTCAGCTCCGGTTCCCAACGATCAAGGCGAGT
TACATGATCCCCCATGTTGTGCAAAAAAGCGGTTAGCTCCTTCGGTCCTCCGATCGTTGTCAGAAGTAAG
TTGGCCGCAGTGTTATCACTCATGGTTATGGCAGCACTGCATAATTCTCTTACTGTCATGCCATCCGTAA
GATGCTTTTCTGTGACTGGTGAGTACTCAACCAAGTCATTCTGAGAATAGTGTATGCGGCGACCGAGTTG
CTCTTGCCCGGCGTCAATACGGGATAATACCGCGCCACATAGCAGAACTTTAAAAGTGCTCATCATTGGA
AAACGTTCTTCGGGGCGAAAACTCTCAAGGATCTTACCGCTGTTGAGATCCAGTTCGATGTAACCCACTC
GTGCACCCAACTGATCTTCAGCATCTTTTACTTTCACCAGCGTTTCTGGGTGAGCAAAAACAGGAAGGCA
AAATGCCGCAAAAAAGGGAATAAGGGCGACACGGAAATGTTGAATACTCATACTCTTCCTTTTTCAATAT
TATTGAAGCATTTATCAGGGTTATTGTCTCATGAGCGGATACATATTTGAATGTATTTAGAAAAATAAAC
AAATAGGGGTTCCGCGCACATTTCCCCGAAAAGTGCCACCTGAATTAATTCGAGCTCGCCCAAACATAAC
AGGAAGAAAAATGCCCCGCTGTGGGCGGACAAAATAGTTGGGAACTGGGAGGGGTGGAAATGGAGTTTTT
AAGGATTATTTAGGGAAGAGTGACAAAATAGATGGGAACTGGGTGTAGCGTCGTAAGCTAATACGAAAAT
TAAAAATGACAAAATAGTTTGGAACTAGATTTCACTTATCTGGTTGGCCTGCAGGGGGGGGGGGAAAGCC
ACGTTGTGTCTCAAAATCTCTGATGTTACATTGCACAAGATAAAAATATATCATCATGAACAATAAAACT
GTCTGCTTACATAAACAGTAATACAAGGGGTGATGTTATGGAGCAGCAACGATGTTACGCAGCAGGGCAG
TCGCCCTAAAACAAAGTTAAACATCATGAGGGAAGCGGTGATCGCCGAAGTATCGACTCAACTATCAGAG
GTAGTTGGCGTCATCGAGCGCCATCTCGAACCGACGTTGCTGGCCGTACATTTGTACGGCTCCGCAGTGG
ATGGCGGCCTGAAGCCACACAGTGATATTGATTTGCTGGTTACGGTGACCGTAAGGCTTGATGAAACAAC
GCGGCGAGCTTTGATCAACGACCTTTTGGAAACTTCGGCTTCCCCTGGAGAGAGCGAGATTCTCCGCGCT
GTAGAAGTCACCATTGTTGTGCACGACGACATCATTCCGTGGCGTTATCCAGCTAAGCGCGAACTGCAAT
TTGGAGAATGGCAGCGCAATGACATTCTTGCAGGTATCTTCGAGCCAGCCACGATCGACATTGATCTGGC
TATCTTGCTGACAAAAGCAAGAGAACATAGCGTTGCCTTGGTAGGTCCAGCGGCGGAGGAACTCTTTGAT
CCGGTTCCTGAACAGGATCTATTTGAGGCGCTAAATGAAACCTTAACGCTATGGAACTCGCCGCCCGACT
GGGCTGGCGATGAGCGAAATGTAGTGCTTACGTTGTCCCGCATTTGGTACAGCGCAGTAACCGGCAAAAT
CGCGCCGAAGGATGTCGCTGCCGACTGGGCAATGGAGCGCCTGCCGGCCCAGTATCAGCCCGTCATACTT
GAAGCTAGACAGGCTTATCTTGGACAAGAAGAAGATCGCTTGGCCTCGCGCGCAGATCAGTTGGAAGAAT
TTGTCCACTACGTGAAAGGCGAGATCACCAAGGTAGTCGGCAAATAATCAGAATTGGTTAATTGGTTGTA
ACACTGGCAGAGCATTACGCTGACTTGACGGGACGGCGGCTTTGTTGAATAAATCGAACTTTTGCTGAGT
TGAAGGATCAGATCACGCATCTTCCCGACAACGCAGACCGTTCCGTGGCAAAGCAAAAGTTCAAAATCAC
CAACTGGTCCACCTACAACAAAGCTCTCATCAACCGTGGCTCCCTCACTTTCTGGCTGGATGATGGGGCG
ATTCAGGCCTGGTATGAGTCAGCAACACCTTCTTCACGAGGCAGACCTCAGCGCCCCCCCCCCTGCAGGT
CGACTAGAGTCGGGGATCCGGTGATTGATTGAGCAAGCTTTATGCTTGTAAACCGTTTTGTGAAAAAATT
TTTAAAATAAAAAAGGGGACCTCTAGGGTCCCCAATTAATTAGTAATATAATCTATTAAAGGTCATTCAA
AAGGTCATCCACCGGATCAATTCCCCTGCTCGCGCAGGCTGGGTGCCAAGCTCTCGGGTAACATCAAGGC
CCGATCCTTGGAGCCCTTGCCCTCCCGCACGATGATCGT
[255 nt withheld, positions 2910-3164]
CGTGGAGACCGAAACCTTGCGCTCGTTCGCCAGCCAGGACAGAAATGCCTCGACTTCGCTGCTGCCCAAG
GTTGCCGGGTGACGCACACCGTGGAAACGGATGAAGGCACGAACCCAGTGGACATAAGCCTGTTCGGTTC
GTAAGCTGTAATGCAAGTAGCGTATGCGCTCACGCAACTGGTCCAGAACCTTGACCGAACGCAGCGGTGG
TAACGGCGCAGTGGCGGTTTTCATGGCTTGTTATGACTGTTTTTTTGGGGTACAGTCTATGCCTCGGGCA
TCCAAGCAGCAAGCGCGTTACGCCGTGGGTCGATGTTTGTGTCTAACAATTCGTTCAAGCCGACGCCGCT
TCGCGGCGCGGCTTAACTCAAGCGTTAGATGCACTAAGCACATAATTGCTCACAGCCAAACTATCAGGTC
AAGTCTGCTTTTATTATTTTTAAGCGTGCATAATAAGCCCTACACAAATTGGGAGATATATCATGAAAGG
CTGGCTTTTTCTTGTTATCGCAATAGTTGGCGAAGTAATCGCAACATCCGCATTAAAATCTAGCGAGGGC
TTTACTAAGCTGATCCGGTGGATGACCTTTTGAATGACCTTTAATAGATTATATTACTAATTAATTGGGG
ACCCTAGAGGTCCCCTTTTTTATTTTAAAAATTTTTTCACAAAACGGTTTACAAGCATAAAGCTTGCTCA
ATCAATCACCGGATCCCGACGGGCCCGGTACCGCGGCCGCGCGAATTCGAGCTCGGTACCATTTATCAGG
GTTATTGTCTCATGAGCGGATACATATTTGAATGTATTTAGAAAAATAAACAAATAGGGGTTCCGCGCAC
ATTTCCCCGAAAAGTGCCACCTGACGTCTAAGAAACCATTATTATCATGACATTAACCTATAAAAATAGG
CGTATCACGAGGCCCTTTCGTCTTCACCTCGAGAACATTACTCGCATCCATTCTCAGGCTGTCTCGTCTC
GTCTCGGAGTTGACGGCTAGCTCAGTCCTAGGTACAGTGCTAGCTACTAGAGAAAGAGGAGAAATACTAA
ATGATGCGTAAAGGAGAAGAACTTTTCACTGGAGTTGTCCCAATTCTTGTTGAATTAGATGGTGATGTTA
ATGGGCACAAATTTTCTGTCAGTGGAGAGGGTGAAGGTGATGCAACATACGGAAAACTTACCCTTAAATT
TATTTGCACTACTGGAAAACTACCTGTTCCATGGCCAACACTTGTCACTACTTTCGGTTATGGTGTTCAA
TGCTTTGCGAGATACCCAGATCATATGAAACAGCATGACTTTTTCAAGAGTGCCATGCCCGAAGGTTATG
TACAGGAAAGAACTATATTTTTCAAAGATGACGGGAACTACAAGACACGTGCTGAAGTCAAGTTTGAAGG
TGATACCCTTGTTAATAGAATCGAGTTAAAAGGTATTGATTTTAAAGAAGATGGAAACATTCTTGGACAC
AAATTGGAATACAACTATAACTCACACAATGTATACATCATGGCAGACAAACAAAAGAATGGAATCAAAG
TTAACTTCAAAATTAGACACAACATTGAAGATGGAAGCGTTCAACTAGCAGACCATTATCAACAAAATAC
TCCAATTGGCGATGGCCCTGTCCTTTTACCAGACAACCATTACCTGTCCACACAATCTGCCCTTTCGAAA
GATCCCAACGAAAAGAGAGATCACATGGTCCTTCTTGAGTTTGTAACAGCTGCTGGGATTACACATGGCA
TGGATGAACTATACAAATAATAAAGGTGACTCCTGTTGATAGATCCAGTAATGACCTCAGAACTCCATCT
GGATTTGTTCAGAACGCTCGGTTGCCGCCGGGCGTTTTTTATTGGTGAGAATGCTTCCAGGATACATAGA
TTACCACAACTCCGAGCCCTTCCACCCCAAGCTAGCTTGGAGGACAAATCCGCCGCTAGGAGCTTGCGGC
CGCCTTAAGACGCGTGGATCCCCGGGAATTTCGACCCCACGCCCCTCTTTAATACGACGGGCAATTTGCA
CTTCAGAAAATGAAGAGTTTGCTTTAGCCATAACAAAAGTCCAGTATGCTTTTTCACAGCATAACTGGAC
TGATTTCAGTTTACAACTATTCTGTCTAGTTTAAGACTTTATTGTCATAGTTTAGATCTATTTTGTTCAG
TTTAAGACTTTATTGTCCGCCCACACCCGCTTACGCAGGGCATCCATTTATTACTCAACCGTAACCGATT
TTGCCAGGTTACGCGGCTGGTCCTCTAGAATTCCCATGTCAGCCGTTAAGTGTTCCTGTGTCACTCAAAA
TTGCTTTGAGAGGCTCTAAGGGCTTCTCAGTGCGTTACATCCCTGGCTTGTTGTCCACAACCGTTAAACC
TTAAAAGCTTTAAAAGCCTTATATATTCTTTTTTTTCTTATAAAACTTAAAACCTTAGAGGCTATTTAAG
TTGCTGATTTATATTAATTTTATTGTTCAAACATGAGAGCTTAGTACGTGAAACATGAGAGCTTAGTACG
TTAGCCATGAGAGCTTAGTACGTTAGCCATGAGGGTTTAGTTCGTTAAACATGAGAGCTTAGTACGTTAA
ACATGAGAGCTTAGTACGTGAAACATGAGAGCTTAGTACGTACTATCAACAGGTTGAACTGCTGATCTTC
AGATCCTCTACGCCGGACGCATCGTGGCCGGATCGGGGGGGGGGGCGCTCGGTCTTGCCTTGCTCGTCGG
TGATGTACTTCACCAGCTCCGCGAAGTCGCTCTTCTTGATGGAGCGCATGGGGACGTGCTTGGCAATCAC
GCGCACCCCCCGGCCGTTTTAGCGGCTAAAAAAGTCATGGCTCTGCCCTCGGGCGGACCACGCCCATCAT
GACCTTGCCAAGCTCGTCCTGCTTCTCTTCGATCTTCGCCAGCAGGGCGAGGATCGTGGCATCACCGAAC
CGCGCCGTGCGCGGGTCGTCGGTGAGCCAGAGTTTCAGCAGGCCGCCCAGGCGGCCCAGGTCGCCATTGA
TGCGGGCCAGCTCGCGGACGTGCTCATAGTCCACGACGCCCGTGATTTTGTAGCCCTGGCCGACGGCCAG
CAGGTAGGCCGACAGGCTCATGCCGGCCGCCGCCGCCTTTTCCTCAATCGCTCTTCGTTCGTCTGGAAGG
CAGTACACCTTGATAGGTGGGCTGCCCTTCCTGGTTGGCTTGGTTTCATCAGCCATCCGCTTGCCCTCAT
CTGTTACGCCGGCGGTAGCCGGCCAGCCTCGCAGAGCAGGATTCCCGTTGAGCACCGCCAGGTGCGAATA
AGGGACAGTGAAGAAGGAACACCCGCTCGCGGGTGGGCCTACTTCACCTATCCTGCCCGGCTGACGCCGT
TGGATACACCAAGGAAAGTCTACACGAACCCTTTGGCAAAATCCTGTATATCGTGCGAAAAAGGATGGAT
ATACCGAAAAAATCGCTATAATGACCCCGAAGCAGGGTTATGCAGCGGAAAAGCGCTTTCTCATAGCTCA
CGCTGTAGGTATCTCAGTTCGGTGTAGGTCGTTCGCTCCAAGCTGGGCTGTGTGCACGAACCCCCCGTTC
AGCCCGACCGCTGCGCCTTATCCGGTAACTATCGTCTTGAGTCCAACCCGGTAAGACACGACTTATCGCC
ACTGGCAGCAGCCACTGGTAACAGGATTAGCAGAGCGAGGTATGTAGGCGGTGCTACAGAGTTCTTGAAG
TGGTGGCCTAACTACGGCTACACTAGAAGAACAGTATTTGGTATCTGCGCTCTGCTGAAGCCAGTTACCT
TCGGAAAAAGAGTTGGTAGCTCTTGATCCGGCAAACAAACCACCGCTGGTAGCGGTGGTTTTTTTGTTTG
CAAGCAGCAGATTACGCGCAGAAAAAAAGGATCTCAA
